>Addgene plasmid #228329 | pMT1857 | addgene full sequence | sequence record 457118 | Addgene NGS Result
GACGAAAGGGCCTCGTGATACGCCTATTTTTATAGGTTAATGTCATGATAATAATGGTTTCTTAGACGTC
AGGTGGCACTTTTCGGGGAAATGTGCGCGGAACCCCTATTTGTTTATTTTTCTAAATACATTCAAATATG
TATCCGCTCATGAGACAATAACCCTGATAAATGCTTCAATAATATTGAAAAAGGAAGAGTATGAGTATTC
AACATTTCCGTGTCGCCCTTATTCCCTTTTTTGCGGCATTTTGCCTTCCTGTTTTTGCTCACCCAGAAAC
GCTGGTGAAAGTAAAAGATGCTGAAGATCAGTTGGGTGCACGAGTGGGTTACATCGAACTGGATCTCAAC
AGCGGTAAGATCCTTGAGAGTTTTCGCCCCGAAGAACGTTTTCCAATGATGAGCACTTTTAAAGTTCTGC
TATGTGGCGCGGTATTATCCCGTATTGACGCCGGGCAAGAGCAACTCGGTCGCCGCATACACTATTCTCA
GAATGACTTGGTTGAGTACTCACCAGTCACAGAAAAGCATCTTACGGATGGCATGACAGTAAGAGAATTA
TGCAGTGCTGCCATAACCATGAGTGATAACACTGCGGCCAACTTACTTCTGACAACGATCGGAGGACCGA
AGGAGCTAACCGCTTTTTTGCACAACATGGGGGATCATGTAACTCGCCTTGATCGTTGGGAACCGGAGCT
GAATGAAGCCATACCAAACGACGAGCGTGACACCACGATGCCTGTAGCAATGGCAACAACGTTGCGCAAA
CTATTAACTGGCGAACTACTTACTCTAGCTTCCCGGCAACAATTAATAGACTGGATGGAGGCGGATAAAG
TTGCAGGACCACTTCTGCGCTCGGCCCTTCCGGCTGGCTGGTTTATTGCTGATAAATCTGGAGCCGGTGA
GCGTGGGTCTCGCGGTATCATTGCAGCACTGGGGCCAGATGGTAAGCCCTCCCGTATCGTAGTTATCTAC
ACGACGGGGAGTCAGGCAACTATGGATGAACGAAATAGACAGATCGCTGAGATAGGTGCCTCACTGATTA
AGCATTGGTAACTGTCAGACCAAGTTTACTCATATATACTTTAGATTGATTTAAAACTTCATTTTTAATT
TAAAAGGATCTAGGTGAAGATCCTTTTTGATAATCTCATGACCAAAATCCCTTAACGTGAGTTTTCGTTC
CACTGAGCGTCAGACCCCGTAGAAAAGATCAAAGGATCTTCTTGAGATCCTTTTTTTCTGCGCGTAATCT
GCTGCTTGCAAACAAAAAAACCACCGCTACCAGCGGTGGTTTGTTTGCCGGATCAAGAGCTACCAACTCT
TTTTCCGAAGGTAACTGGCTTCAGCAGAGCGCAGATACCAAATACTGTTCTTCTAGTGTAGCCGTAGTTA
GGCCACCACTTCAAGAACTCTGTAGCACCGCCTACATACCTCGCTCTGCTAATCCTGTTACCAGTGGCTG
CTGCCAGTGGCGATAAGTCGTGTCTTACCGGGTTGGACTCAAGACGATAGTTACCGGATAAGGCGCAGCG
GTCGGGCTGAACGGGGGGTTCGTGCACACAGCCCAGCTTGGAGCGAACGACCTACACCGAACTGAGATAC
CTACAGCGTGAGCTATGAGAAAGCGCCACGCTTCCCGAAGGGAGAAAGGCGGACAGGTATCCGGTAAGCG
GCAGGGTCGGAACAGGAGAGCGCACGAGGGAGCTTCCAGGGGGAAACGCCTGGTATCTTTATAGTCCTGT
CGGGTTTCGCCACCTCTGACTTGAGCGTCGATTTTTGTGATGCTCGTCAGGGGGGCGGAGCCTATGGAAA
AACGCCAGCAACGCGGCCTTTTTACGGTTCCTGGCCTTTTGCTGGCCTTTTGCTCACATGTTCTTTCCTG
CGTTATCCCCTGATTCTGTGGATAACCGTATTACCGCCTTTGAGTGAGCTGATACCGCTCGCCGCAGCCG
AACGACCGAGCGCAGCGAGTCAGTGAGCGAGGAAGCGGAAGAGCGCCCAATACGCAAACCGCCTCTCCCC
GCGCGTTGGCCGATTCATTAATGCAGCTGGCACGACAGGTTTCCCGACTGGAAAGCGGGCAGTGAGCGCA
ACGCAATTAATGTGAGTTAGCTCACTCATTAGGCACCCCAGGCTTTACACTTTATGCTTCCGGCTCGTAT
GTTGTGTGGAATTGTGAGCGGATAACAATTTCACACAGGAAACAGCTATGACCATGATTACGCCGCTAGC
CATGGTTGTGCGACAGATTCACTGTGAAAGACTGTTCATTATACCCACGTTTCACTGGGAGATGTAAGCC
TTAGGTGTTTTACCCTGATTAGATAATACAATAACCAACAGAAATACGAGAATCTAAACTAATTTCGATG
ATTCATTTTTCTTTTTACCGCGCTGCCTCTTTTGGCAATTCTTTCACCTATATTCTACCTTCTCTTTCCT
TTTGTTCTAAACTTATTACCAGCTATCTATGTCGAATCAAGAAGAAGGACTTAAACTGTGGGGTGGCAGG
TTTACTGGGGCTACTGACCCCTTGATGGATTTGTATAACGCTTCCTTACCTTACGACAAGAAAATGTACA
AGGTGGATTTAGAAGGAACAAAAGTTTACACTGAGGGCCTGGAGAAAATTAATTTGCTAACTAAAGACGA
ACTAAGTGAGATTCATCGTGGTCTCAAATTGATTGAAGCAGAGTGGGCAGAAGGGAAGTTTGTTGAGAAG
CCAGGGGATGAGGATATTCACACTGCTAATGAACGTCGCTTGGGTGAGTTGATTGGTCGTGGAATCTCTG
GTAAGGTTCATACCGGAAGGTCTAGAAATGATCAAGTTGCCACTGATATGCGGTTGTATGTCAGAGACAA
TCTAACTCAGTTGGCTGACTATCTGAAGCAGTTCATTCAAGTAATCATCAAGAGAGCTGAACAGGAAATA
GACGTCTTGATGCCCGGTTATACTCACTTGCAAAGAGCTCAACCAATCAGATGGTCTCACTGGTTGAGCA
TGTATGCTACCTATTTCACTGAAGATTATGAGAGACTGAATCAAATCGTTAAAAGGTTGAACAAATCCCC
ATTGGGAGCTGGAGCTTTGGCTGGTCATCCTTATGGAATTGATCGTGAATACATTGCTGAGAGATTAGGG
TTTGATTCTGTTATTGGTAATTCTTTGGCCGCTGTTTCAGACAGAGATTTTGTAGTCGAAACCATGTTCT
GGTCTTCGTTGTTTATGAATCATATTTCTCGATTCTCAGAAGATTTGATCATTTACTCCACTGGAGAGTT
TGGATTTATCAAGTTGGCAGATGCTTATTCTACTGGATCTTCTCTGATGCCTCAAAAAAAAAACCCAGAC
TCTTTGGAGTTATTGAGGGGTAAATCTGGTAGATGTTTTGGGGCCTTGGCTGGTTTCCTCATGTCTATTA
AGTCCATTCCGTCAACCTATAACAAAGATATGCAAGAGGATAAGGAGCCTTTATTTGATACTCTAATCAC
TGTAGAGCACTCGATTTTGATAGCATCCGGTGTAGTTTCTACCTTGAACATTGATGCCGAACGAATGAAG
AATGCTCTAACTATGGATATGCTGGCTACAGATCTTGCCGACTATTTAGTTAGAAGGGGAGTTCCATTCA
GAGAAACTCACCACATTTCTGGTGAATGTGTCAGACAAGCCGAGGAGTTGAACCTTTCTGGTATTGATCA
GTTGTCCCTCGAACAATTGAAATCCATTGACTCCCGTTTTGAGGCTGATGTGGCTTCAACGTTTGACTTT
GAAGCCAGTGTTGAAAAAAGAACTGCCACCGGAGGAACTTCTAAGACTGCTGTTTTAAAGCAATTGGATG
CACTGAATGAAAAGCTAGAGTCTTGACTGCAGGTCGACAGCGTGTTTTTTATTCCTTAAGTTACGCAAGG
TCGAACATAAGTACCTGTAGGATCGTACAGGTTTACGCAAGGTCGAACATAAGTACCTGTAGGATCGTAC
AGGTCGCTATTACGCCAGCGGATCCAACTGTAAAATCGGACAGGTGAAACTGTAAAATCGGACAGGTCAA
ACTGTAAAATCGGACAGGTACGTATGTGAAGCAATATATAAACAGAAGGAAGCTGCCCTGTCTTAAACCT
TTTTTTTTATCATCATTATTAGCTTACTTTCATAATTGCGACTGGTTCCAATTGACAAGCTTTTGATTTT
AACGACTTTTAACGACAACTTGAGAAGATCAAAAAACAACTAATTATTCGAAACGACTAGTATGGTTTCT
AAGGGTGAAGAGTTGTTCACTGGTGTTGTTCCAATCTTGGTTGAGTTGGACGGTGACGTTAACGGACACA
AGTTCTCTGTTTCTGGTGAAGGTGAGGGTGACGCTACTTACGGAAAGTTGACTTTGAAGTTCATCTGTAC
TACTGGTAAGTTGCCAGTTCCATGGCCAACTTTGGTTACTACTTTGACTTACGGTGTTCAGTGTTTCTCC
AGATACCCAGACCACATGAAGCAGCACGATTTCTTCAAGTCTGCTATGCCAGAGGGTTACGTTCAAGAGA
GAACTATCTTCTTCAAGGACGACGGTAACTACAAGACTAGAGCTGAGGTTAAGTTCGAGGGTGACACATT
GGTTAACAGAATCGAGTTGAAGGGTATCGACTTCAAAGAGGACGGAAACATCTTGGGTCACAAGTTGGAG
TACAACTACAACTCCCACAACGTTTACATCATGGCTGACAAGCAGAAGAACGGTATCAAGGTTAACTTCA
AGATCAGACACAACATCGAGGACGGTTCCGTTCAATTGGCTGACCACTACCAACAGAACACTCCAATTGG
TGACGGTCCAGTTTTGTTGCCAGACAACCACTACTTGTCCACTCAATCCGCTTTGTCCAAGGACCCAAAC
GAGAAGAGAGATCACATGGTTTTGTTGGAGTTCGTTACTGCTGCTGGTATCACTTTGGGTATGGACGAGT
TGTACAAGTAACTCGAGCCTTAGACATGACTGTTCCTCAGTTCAAGTTGGGCACTTACGAGAAGACCGGT
CTTGCTAGATTCTAATCAAGAGGATGTCAGAATGCCATTTGCCTGAGAGATGCAGGCTTCATTTTTGATA
CTTTTTTATTTGTAACCTATATAGTATAGGATTTTTTTTGTCATTTTGTTTCTTCTCGTACGAGCTTGCT
CCTGATCAGCCTATCTCGCAGCTGATGAATATCTTGTGGTAGGGGTTTGGGAAAATCATTCGAGTTTGAT
GTTTTTCTTGGTATTTCCCACTCCTCTTCAGAGTACAGAAGATTAAGTGAGACGTTCGTTTGTGCAAGCT
TAGATCCCCGGGTACCGAGCTCGAATTCGCCGTACCACTTCAAAACACCCAAGCACAGCATACTAAATTT
CCCCTCTTTCTTCCTCTAGGGTGTCGTTAATTACCCGTACTAAAGGTTTGGAAAAGAAAAAAGAGACCGC
CTCGTTTCTTTTTCTTCGTCGAAAAAGGCAATAAAAATTTTTATCACGTTTCTTTTTCTTGAAAATTTTT
TTTTTTGATTTTTTTCTCTTTCGATGACCTCCCATTGATATTTAAGTTAATAAACGGTCTTCAATTTCTC
AAGTTTCAGTTTCATTTTTCTTGTTCTATTACAACTTTTTTTACTTCTTGCTCATTAGAAAGAAAGCATA
GCAATCTAATCTAAGTTTTAATTACAAAATGAAGAAGCCAGAGTTGACTGCTACTTCCGTTGAGAAGTTC
TTGATCGAGAAGTTCGACTCCGTTTCCGACTTGATGCAATTGTCTGAAGGTGAAGAGTCCAGAGCTTTCT
CCTTTGACGTTGGTGGTAGAGGTTACGTTTTGAGAGTTAATTCCTGTGCTGACGGTTTCTACAAGGACAG
ATACGTTTACAGACACTTCGCTTCCGCTGCTTTGCCAATTCCAGAGGTTTTGGACATTGGTGAGTTCTCC
GAGTCCTTGACTTACTGTATCTCCAGAAGAGCTCAGGGAGTTACATTGCAAGACTTGCCAGAAACTGAGT
TGCCAGCTGTTTTGCAACCAGTTGCTGAAGCTATGGACGCTATTGCTGCTGCTGACTTGTCTCAAACTTC
TGGTTTTGGTCCATTCGGTCCACAGGGTATTGGTCAGTACACTACTTGGAGAGACTTCATCTGTGCTATC
GCTGACCCACATGTTTACCACTGGCAAACTGTTATGGACGATACTGTTTCCGCTTCCGTTGCTCAGGCTT
TGGACGAATTGATGTTGTGGGCTGAAGATTGTCCTGAGGTTAGACATTTGGTTCACGCTGACTTCGGTTC
CAACAACGTTTTGACTGACAACGGTAGAATCACTGCTGTTATCGACTGGTCCGAAGCTATGTTCGGTGAC
TCTCAATACGAGGTTGCTAACATCTTCTTTTGGAGACCATGGTTGGCTTGTATGGAACAGCAGACTAGAT
ACTTCGAGAGAAGACACCCAGAATTGGCTGGTTCCCCAAGATTGAGAGCTTACATGTTGAGAATCGGTTT
GGACCAGTTGTACCAGTCCTTGGTTGATGGTAACTTCGATGATGCTGCTTGGGCTCAAGGTAGATGTGAC
GCTATCGTTAGATCCGGTGCTGGTACTGTTGGTAGAACTCAGATTGCTAGAAGATCCGCTGCTGTTTGGA
CTGACGGTTGTGTTGAAGTTTTGGCTGACTCCGGTAACAGAAGACCATCCACTAGACCAAGAGCTAAAGA
GGTTGGTAGAGTTTAAGTATTAAGAACGTTATTTATATTTCAAATTTTTCTTTTTTTTCTCTACAGACGC
TGTACGCATGTAACATTATACTGAAAACCTTGCTTGAGAAGGTTTTGGGACGCTCGAAGATCCAGCTGCA
TTAATGAATCGGCCAACGCGCGGGGAGAGGCGGTTTGCGTATTGGGCGCTCTTCCGCTTCCTCGGAATTC
ACTGGCCGTCGTTTTACAACGTCGTGACTGGGAAAACCCTGGCGTTACCCAACTTAATCGCCTTGCAGCA
CATCCCCCTTTCGCCAGCTGGCGTAATAGCGAAGAGGCCCGCACCGATCGCCCTTCCCAACAGTTGCGCA
GCCTGAATGGCGAATGGCGCCTGATGCGGTATTTTCTCCTTACGCATCTGTGCGGTATTTCACACCGCAT
ATGGTGCACTCTCAGTACAATCTGCTCTGATGCCGCATAGTTAAGCCAGCCCCGACACCCGCCAACACCC
GCTGACGCGCCCTGACGGGCTTGTCTGCTCCCGGCATCCGCTTACAGACAAGCTGTGACCGTCTCCGGGA
GCTGCATGTGTCAGAGGTTTTCACCGTCATCACCGAAACGCGCGA
Features (pLannotate 1.2.2; 21 found; start..end, strand, type, name):
     96..200     +  promoter       AmpR promoter: bla
    201..1061    +  CDS            AmpR: β-lactamase; bla; confers resistance to ampicillin, carbenicillin, and related antibiotics
   1232..1820    +  rep_origin     ori: high-copy-number ColE1/pMB1/pBR322/pUC origin of replication
   2003..2095    +  CDS            lacI (fragment): lac repressor; lacI; The lac repressor binds to the lac operator to inhibit transcription in E. coli. This inhibition can be relieved by adding lactose or isopropyl-β-D-thiogalactopyranoside (IPTG).
   2108..2129    +  protein_bind   CAP binding site: CAP binding activates transcription in the presence of cAMP. E. coli catabolite activator protein
   2144..2174    +  promoter       lac promoter: promoter for the E. coli lac operon
   2182..2198    +  protein_bind   lac operator: The lac repressor binds to the lac operator to inhibit transcription in E. coli. This inhibition can be relieved by adding lactose or isopropyl-β-D-thiogalactopyranoside (IPTG). lac repressor encoded by lacI
   2243..2311    +  CDS            DED81 (fragment): SYNC_SACPA - Protein inferred from homology: Swiss-Prot protein existence level 3. From Saccharomyces paradoxus (Yeast) (Saccharomyces douglasii).
   2503..3867    +  CDS            ARG4: ARLY_YEAST - Experimental evidence at protein level: Swiss-Prot protein existence level 1. From Saccharomyces cerevisiae (strain ATCC 204508 / S288c) (Baker's yeast).
   4090..4255    +  promoter       AOX1 promoter (fragment): Pichia pastoris AOX1; inducible promoter, regulated by methanol
   4262..4978    +  CDS            EGFP: EGFP is a basic (constitutively fluorescent) green fluorescent protein published in 1996, derived from Aequorea victoria. It is reported to be a rapidly-maturing weak dimer with moderate acid sensitivity.
   4987..5052    +  CDS            AOX1 (fragment): ALOX1_KOMPC - Experimental evidence at protein level: Swiss-Prot protein existence level 1. Major isoform of alcohol oxidase, which catalyzes the oxidation of methanol to formaldehyde and hydrogen peroxide, the first step in the methanol utilization pathway of methylotrophic yeasts. From Komagataella phaffii (strain ATCC 76273 / CBS 7435 / CECT 11047 / NRRL Y-11430 / Wegner 21-1) (Yeast) (Pichia pastoris).
   5056..5302    +  terminator     AOX1 terminator: Pichia pastoris AOX1; transcription terminator for AOX1
   5323..5348    -  misc_feature   MCS (fragment): pUC18/19 multiple cloning site
   5347..5685    +  promoter       TEF1 promoter (fragment): S. cerevisiae TEF1; promoter for EF-1α
   5699..6721    +  CDS            hph: KHYB_ECOLX - Experimental evidence at protein level: Swiss-Prot protein existence level 1. The aminoglycoside phosphotransferases achieve inactivation of their antibiotic substrates by phosphorylation. Only phosphorylates hygromycin and closely related compounds such as demethyl analogs and destomycin. From Escherichia coli.
   6736..6849    +  terminator     CYC1 terminator (fragment): S. cerevisiae CYC1; transcription terminator for CYC1
   6852..6909    -  CDS            lacI (fragment): lac repressor; lacI; The lac repressor binds to the lac operator to inhibit transcription in E. coli. This inhibition can be relieved by adding lactose or isopropyl-β-D-thiogalactopyranoside (IPTG).
   6927..7084    +  CDS            lacZα (fragment): LacZα fragment of β-galactosidase; lacZ fragment
   7090..7189    -  misc_feature   bom (fragment): basis of mobility region from pBR322
   7291..1       -  CDS            rop (fragment) (across the origin): Rop protein, which maintains plasmids at low copy number; rop
