[The description below was written by a language model from this plasmid's Addgene catalogue record and pLannotate feature annotations shown in this document.]
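Description:
pMT1857 is a pUC19-based yeast expression plasmid built as a synthetic-biology reporter in which EGFP expression is regulated by homoserine lactone (HSL). It is propagated in E. coli through the high-copy ColE1/pUC origin and selected with ampicillin via the bla gene. Remnants of the pUC backbone (lac promoter and operator, lacZα and lacI fragments, a partial multiple cloning site) are annotated but have no evident role in the yeast payload. No yeast replication origin is annotated. The table does show an ARG4 (argininosuccinate lyase) coding region flanked by a short DED81 fragment. This may serve as a homology region for chromosomal integration or as an auxotrophic marker, but the record does not state its purpose.

The reporter cassette consists of the synthetic promoter KpHsl5.3 driving EGFP, followed by the AOX1 terminator along with a short fragment of the AOX1 coding sequence. The annotation software recognises only a short AOX1 promoter fragment immediately upstream of EGFP. This suggests the synthetic promoter uses an AOX1-derived core region joined to upstream regulatory sequences that are not annotated. The "Kp" prefix and the AOX1 elements point to Komagataella phaffii (Pichia pastoris) as the intended host, although the record lists the vector type only as yeast expression. No HSL-responsive transcription factor is annotated on this plasmid, so that regulator is presumably supplied separately. Yeast selection uses hygromycin, conferred by an hph cassette with a TEF1 promoter and CYC1 terminator. The plasmid is used to measure the inducibility and strength of an HSL-responsive synthetic promoter by fluorescence, as part of work on designing strong inducible promoters in yeasts.
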