Addgene plasmid #228329: pMT1857
Purpose: Homoserine lactone (HSL)-regulatable EGFP expression
Depositing lab: Jun Ishii. Depositing organization: Kobe University. Publication: Designing strong inducible synthetic promoters in yeasts. Tominaga M, Shima Y, Nozaki K, Ito Y, Someda M, Shoya Y, Hashii N, Obata C, Matsumoto-Kitano M, Suematsu K, Matsukawa T, Hosoya K, Hashiba N, Kondo A, Ishii J. Nat Commun. 2024 Dec 19;15(1):10653. doi: 10.1038/s41467-024-54865-z. PubMed 39702268.
Backbone
  Vector backbone: pUC19
  Vector type: Yeast Expression, Synthetic Biology
  Selectable markers: Hygromycin
Growth in bacteria
  Bacterial resistance: Ampicillin, 100 μg/mL
  Growth temperature: 37°C
  Growth strain: DH5alpha
  Copy number: High Copy
Gene/Insert
  Gene/Insert name: EGFP
  Species: Synthetic; Aequorea victoria
  Promoter: Homoserine lactone (HSL)-regulatable synthetic promoter (KpHsl5.3)
  Cloning method: Ligation Independent Cloning
Terms and licenses: Academic/Nonprofit Terms; Industry Terms: Not Available to Industry
How to cite: pMT1857 was a gift from Jun Ishii (Addgene plasmid # 228329 ; http://n2t.net/addgene:228329 ; RRID:Addgene_228329)
